>Addgene plasmid #234199 | pAIP4_3HNX | addgene full sequence | sequence record 464164 | Addgene NGS Result
GATTCAGGTTAACATCACGATCGTGGAATTCGCCATTACAGTCGCGTAAACGGGCTCTCAGAATCGGCTG
CTCCGCCGCACCTTCCTTCGGGTGAAAACGGATGTCCTCTGCGGTTTCCGTGAAGTTCTGACCACCCCAT
TGAAAATGACCATCGTTGTTGCCGATGATAGTGTCCAGGTCCAGTTCGCTGGTCACCCAGTTGCCATCCG
CATTACGGCACTCAGCGCGCAGGGTACGACCGCCATTGGTCAATACTGCATTCCTAGAACTATCAGCATA
TGATCCAGAGCCGCCAATCTGTTCACGGTGGGCTTCAATGATGTCGTTGTCTTCCATGTCCAGGTCTTCC
GGCGCTTGATCTGCCTGGATGCGAATACCGTCATACAGGAAACGCAGGCTATCCATTTCCTTGCCCTGAC
GTTTGGCAAACGCTTCCATCAGGCGACGCAGCGGCGTGGTCTTTTTGATCTTAAAGAAAATTTCAGAGCT
GCCGTCACTAACTTTCAGGTTAATATGGGTTTCCGGTTTCACTTCCGGCTTGACTTCCGGCTTTGCTTCT
TGGTTGACTTCCGAATCTTGCAGGCTACCGTGGTGATGGTGATGGTGATGATGGTGATGAATCTTCGCCA
TCATATGTATATCTCCTTCTTAAAGTTAAACAAAATTATTTCTAGAGGGGAATTGTTATCCGCTCACAAT
TCCCCTATAGTGAGTCGTATTAATTTCGCGGGATCGAGATCGATCTCGATCCTCTACGCCGGACGCATCG
TGGCCGGCATCACCGGCGCCACAGGTGCGGTTGCTGGCGCCTATATCGCCGACATCACCGATGGGGAAGA
TCGGGCTCGCCACTTCGGGCTCATGAGCGCTTGTTTCGGCGTGGGTATGGTGGCAGGCCCCGTGGCCGGG
GGACTGTTGGGCGCCATCTCCTTGCATGCACCATTCCTTGCGGCGGCGGTGCTCAACGGCCTCAACCTAC
TACTGGGCTGCTTCCTAATGCAGGAGTCGCATAAGGGAGAGCGTCGAGATCCCGGACACCATCGAATGGC
GCAAAACCTTTCGCGGTATGGCATGATAGCGCCCGGAAGAGAGTCAATTCAGGGTGGTGAATGTGAAACC
AGTAACGTTATACGATGTCGCAGAGTATGCCGGTGTCTCTTATCAGACCGTTTCCCGCGTGGTGAACCAG
GCCAGCCACGTTTCTGCGAAAACGCGGGAAAAAGTGGAAGCGGCGATGGCGGAGCTGAATTACATTCCCA
ACCGCGTGGCACAACAACTGGCGGGCAAACAGTCGTTGCTGATTGGCGTTGCCACCTCCAGTCTGGCCCT
GCACGCGCCGTCGCAAATTGTCGCGGCGATTAAATCTCGCGCCGATCAACTGGGTGCCAGCGTGGTGGTG
TCGATGGTAGAACGAAGCGGCGTCGAAGCCTGTAAAGCGGCGGTGCACAATCTTCTCGCGCAACGCGTCA
GTGGGCTGATCATTAACTATCCGCTGGATGACCAGGATGCCATTGCTGTGGAAGCTGCCTGCACTAATGT
TCCGGCGTTATTTCTTGATGTCTCTGACCAGACACCCATCAACAGTATTATTTTCTCCCATGAAGACGGT
ACGCGACTGGGCGTGGAGCATCTGGTCGCATTGGGTCACCAGCAAATCGCGCTGTTAGCGGGCCCATTAA
GTTCTGTCTCGGCGCGTCTGCGTCTGGCTGGCTGGCATAAATATCTCACTCGCAATCAAATTCAGCCGAT
AGCGGAACGGGAAGGCGACTGGAGTGCCATGTCCGGTTTTCAACAAACCATGCAAATGCTGAATGAGGGC
ATCGTTCCCACTGCGATGCTGGTTGCCAACGATCAGATGGCGCTGGGCGCAATGCGCGCCATTACCGAGT
CCGGGCTGCGCGTTGGTGCGGACATCTCGGTAGTGGGATACGACGATACCGAAGACAGCTCATGTTATAT
CCCGCCGTTAACCACCATCAAACAGGATTTTCGCCTGCTGGGGCAAACCAGCGTGGACCGCTTGCTGCAA
CTCTCTCAGGGCCAGGCGGTGAAGGGCAATCAGCTGTTGCCCGTCTCACTGGTGAAAAGAAAAACCACCC
TGGCGCCCAATACGCAAACCGCCTCTCCCCGCGCGTTGGCCGATTCATTAATGCAGCTGGCACGACAGGT
TTCCCGACTGGAAAGCGGGCAGTGAGCGCAACGCAATTAATGTAAGTTAGCTCACTCATTAGGCACCGGG
ATCTCGACCGATGCCCTTGAGAGCCTTCAACCCAGTCAGCTCCTTCCGGTGGGCGCGGGGCATGACTATC
GTCGCCGCACTTATGACTGTCTTCTTTATCATGCAACTCGTAGGACAGGTGCCGGCAGCGCTCTGGGTCA
TTTTCGGCGAGGACCGCTTTCGCTGGAGCGCGACGATGATCGGCCTGTCGCTTGCGGTATTCGGAATCTT
GCACGCCCTCGCTCAAGCCTTCGTCACTGGTCCCGCCACCAAACGTTTCGGCGAGAAGCAGGCCATTATC
GCCGGCATGGCGGCCCCACGGGTGCGCATGATCGTGCTCCTGTCGTTGAGGACCCGGCTAGGCTGGCGGG
GTTGCCTTACTGGTTAGCAGAATGAATCACCGATACGCGAGCGAACGTGAAGCGACTGCTGCTGCAAAAC
GTCTGCGACCTGAGCAACAACATGAATGGTCTTCGGTTTCCGTGTTTCGTAAAGTCTGGAAACGCGGAAG
TCAGCGCCCTGCACCATTATGTTCCGGATCTGCATCGCAGGATGCTGCTGGCTACCCTGTGGAACACCTA
CATCTGTATTAACGAAGCGCTGGCATTGACCCTGAGTGATTTTTCTCTGGTCCCGCCGCATCCATACCGC
CAGTTGTTTACCCTCACAACGTTCCAGTAACCGGGCATGTTCATCATCAGTAACCCGTATCGTGAGCATC
CTCTCTCGTTTCATCGGTATCATTACCCCCATGAACAGAAATCCCCCTTACACGGAGGCATCAGTGACCA
AACAGGAAAAAACCGCCCTTAACATGGCCCGCTTTATCAGAAGCCAGACATTAACGCTTCTGGAGAAACT
CAACGAGCTGGACGCGGATGAACAGGCAGACATCTGTGAATCGCTTCACGACCACGCTGATGAGCTTTAC
CGCAGCTGCCTCGCGCGTTTCGGTGATGACGGTGAAAACCTCTGACACATGCAGCTCCCGGAGACGGTCA
CAGCTTGTCTGTAAGCGGATGCCGGGAGCAGACAAGCCCGTCAGGGCGCGTCAGCGGGTGTTGGCGGGTG
TCGGGGCGCAGCCATGACCCAGTCACGTAGCGATAGCGGAGTGTATACTGGCTTAACTATGCGGCATCAG
AGCAGATTGTACTGAGAGTGCACCATTGCGGTGTGAAATACCGCACAGATGCGTAAGGAGAAAATACCGC
ATCAGGCGCTCTTCCGCTTCCTCGCTCACTGACTCGCTGCGCTCGGTCGTTCGGCTGCGGCGAGCGGTAT
CAGCTCACTCAAAGGCGGTAATACGGTTATCCACAGAATCAGGGGATAACGCAGGAAAGAACATGTGAGC
AAAAGGCCAGCAAAAGGCCAGGAACCGTAAAAAGGCCGCGTTGCTGGCGTTTTTCCATAGGCTCCGCCCC
CCTGACGAGCATCACAAAAATCGACGCTCAAGTCAGAGGTGGCGAAACCCGACAGGACTATAAAGATACC
AGGCGTTTCCCCCTGGAAGCTCCCTCGTGCGCTCTCCTGTTCCGACCCTGCCGCTTACCGGATACCTGTC
CGCCTTTCTCCCTTCGGGAAGCGTGGCGCTTTCTCATAGCTCACGCTGTAGGTATCTCAGTTCGGTGTAG
GTCGTTCGCTCCAAGCTGGGCTGTGTGCACGAACCCCCCGTTCAGCCCGACCGCTGCGCCTTATCCGGTA
ACTATCGTCTTGAGTCCAACCCGGTAAGACACGACTTATCGCCACTGGCAGCAGCCACTGGTAACAGGAT
TAGCAGAGCGAGGTATGTAGGCGGTGCTACAGAGTTCTTGAAGTGGTGGCCTAACTACGGCTACACTAGA
AGGACAGTATTTGGTATCTGCGCTCTGCTGAAGCCAGTTACCTTCGGAAAAAGAGTTGGTAGCTCTTGAT
CCGGCAAACAAACCACCGCTGGTAGCGGTGGTTTTTTTGTTTGCAAGCAGCAGATTACGCGCAGAAAAAA
AGGATCTCAAGAAGATCCTTTGATCTTTTCTACGGGGTCTGACGCTCAGTGGAACGAAAACTCACGTTAA
GGGATTTTGGTCATGAACAATAAAACTGTCTGCTTACATAAACAGTAATACAAGGGGTGTTATGAGCCAT
ATTCAACGGGAAACGTCTTGCTCTAGGCCGCGATTAAATTCCAACATGGATGCTGATTTATATGGGTATA
AATGGGCTCGCGATAATGTCGGGCAATCAGGTGCGACAATCTATCGATTGTATGGGAAGCCCGATGCGCC
AGAGTTGTTTCTGAAACATGGCAAAGGTAGCGTTGCCAATGATGTTACAGATGAGATGGTCAGACTAAAC
TGGCTGACGGAATTTATGCCTCTTCCGACCATCAAGCATTTTATCCGTACTCCTGATGATGCATGGTTAC
TCACCACTGCGATCCCCGGGAAAACAGCATTCCAGGTATTAGAAGAATATCCTGATTCAGGTGAAAATAT
TGTTGATGCGCTGGCAGTGTTCCTGCGCCGGTTGCATTCGATTCCTGTTTGTAATTGTCCTTTTAACAGC
GATCGCGTATTTCGTCTCGCTCAGGCGCAATCACGAATGAATAACGGTTTGGTTGATGCGAGTGATTTTG
ATGACGAGCGTAATGGCTGGCCTGTTGAACAAGTCTGGAAAGAAATGCATAAACTTTTGCCATTCTCACC
GGATTCAGTCGTCACTCATGGTGATTTCTCACTTGATAACCTTATTTTTGACGAGGGGAAATTAATAGGT
TGTATTGATGTTGGACGAGTCGGAATCGCAGACCGATACCAGGATCTTGCCATCCTATGGAACTGCCTCG
GTGAGTTTTCTCCTTCATTACAGAAACGGCTTTTTCAAAAATATGGTATTGATAATCCTGATATGAATAA
ATTGCAGTTTCATTTGATGCTCGATGAGTTTTTCTAAGAATTAATTCATGAGCGGATACATATTTGAATG
TATTTAGAAAAATAAACAAATAGGGGTTCCGCGCACATTTCCCCGAAAAGTGCCACCTAAATTGTAAGCG
TTAATATTTTGTTAAAATTCGCGTTAAATTTTTGTTAAATCAGCTCATTTTTTAACCAATAGGCCGAAAT
CGGCAAAATCCCTTATAAATCAAAAGAATAGACCGAGATAGGGT
[37 nt withheld, positions 5365-5401]
AAAGAACGTGGACTCCAACGTCAAAGG
[49 nt withheld, positions 5429-5477]
T
[91 nt withheld, positions 5479-5569]
G
[124 nt withheld, positions 5571-5694]
CCCATTCGCCAATCCGGATATAGTTCCTCCTTTCAGCAAAAAACCCCTCAAGACCCGTTTAGAGGCCCCA
AGGGGTTATGCTAGTTATTGCTCAGCGGTGGCAGCAGCCAACTCAGCTTCCTTTCGGGCTTTGTTAGCAG
CCGGATCTCAGTGGTGGTGGTGGTGGTGCTCGAGTCATTACGAACCGAAAACCAAGCGGCCGTTCACGTT
TTGAATAC
Features (pLannotate 1.2.2; 21 found; start..end, strand, type, name):
    287..583     -  CDS            SMT3: SMT3_YEAST - Experimental evidence at protein level: Swiss-Prot protein existence level 1. Not known; suppressor of MIF2 mutations. From Saccharomyces cerevisiae (strain ATCC 204508 / S288c) (Baker's yeast).
    591..610     -  CDS            7xHis (fragment): 6xHis affinity tag
    642..664     -  RBS            RBS: efficient ribosome binding site from bacteriophage T7 gene 10 (Olins and Rangwala, 1989)
    679..703     -  protein_bind   lac operator: The lac repressor binds to the lac operator to inhibit transcription in E. coli. This inhibition can be relieved by adding lactose or isopropyl-β-D-thiogalactopyranoside (IPTG). lac repressor encoded by lacI
    704..722     -  promoter       T7 promoter: promoter for bacteriophage T7 RNA polymerase
    748..1027    +  CDS            TcR (fragment): tetracycline efflux protein; tet; confers resistance to tetracycline
   1035..1112    +  promoter       lacI promoter: lacI
   1113..2195    +  CDS            lacI: lac repressor; lacI; The lac repressor binds to the lac operator to inhibit transcription in E. coli. This inhibition can be relieved by adding lactose or isopropyl-β-D-thiogalactopyranoside (IPTG).
   2208..2229    +  protein_bind   CAP binding site: CAP binding activates transcription in the presence of cAMP. E. coli catabolite activator protein
   2244..2535    +  CDS            TcR (fragment): tetracycline efflux protein; tet; confers resistance to tetracycline
   2607..2987    -  CDS            YPB1_ECOLX: Protein predicted: Swiss-Prot protein existence level 4. From Escherichia coli.
   3004..3195    +  CDS            rop: Rop protein, which maintains plasmids at low copy number; rop
   3297..3436    +  misc_feature   bom: basis of mobility region from pBR322
   3622..4210    -  rep_origin     ori: high-copy-number ColE1/pMB1/pBR322/pUC origin of replication
   4332..5147    +  CDS            KanR: aminoglycoside phosphotransferase; aph(3')-Ia; confers resistance to kanamycin in bacteria or G418 (Geneticin®) in eukaryotes
   5156..5213    -  promoter       AmpR promoter (fragment): bla
   5266..5694    -  rep_origin     f1 ori (sequence partly withheld): f1 bacteriophage origin of replication; arrow indicates direction of (+) strand synthesis
   5731..5778    -  terminator     T7 terminator: transcription terminator for bacteriophage T7 RNA polymerase
   5786..5835    -  CDS            SET1 (fragment): solubility-enhancement tag derived from T7 phage gene 10B
   5845..5862    -  CDS            9xHis (fragment): 9xHis affinity tag
   5881..283     -  CDS            CVNH_TUBBO (across the origin): Experimental evidence at protein level: Swiss-Prot protein existence level 1. Mannose-binding lectin. From Tuber borchii (White truffle).
