[The description below was written by a language model from this plasmid's Addgene catalogue record and pLannotate feature annotations shown in this document.]
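Description:
pAIP4_3HNX is a bacterial expression plasmid built on a pET29b backbone for producing the cyanovirin-N homolog from the white truffle Tuber borchii (CVNH_TUBBO, a mannose-binding lectin; "3HNX" is the insert name used in the record) in Escherichia coli. It is selected with kanamycin through the aph(3')-Ia KanR gene and replicates from a ColE1/pMB1-type origin. The rop gene and the bom mobility region from pBR322 are also present, although the catalogue lists the plasmid as high copy. An f1 origin and short tetracycline-resistance gene fragments are backbone remnants with no stated role here.

The expression cassette is a standard pET arrangement: a T7 promoter followed by a lac operator and the T7 gene 10 ribosome binding site, with a plasmid-borne lacI gene supplying repressor. Transcription therefore depends on T7 RNA polymerase in the host and is induced with IPTG. The open reading frame begins with a polyhistidine tag (10x His according to the catalogue; the annotation detects only part of it), followed by yeast Smt3 (SUMO) and then the 315 bp synthetic insert. The insert was placed by Golden Gate assembly, and the flanking BsaI sites were destroyed in the process. The feature table also detects a second His-tag fragment and a fragment of a T7 gene 10B-derived solubility tag between the insert and the T7 terminator. The record does not say whether these are translated as part of the product.

The His tag allows capture on immobilized metal resin. The Smt3 domain is commonly used as a solubility partner that a SUMO-specific protease can remove precisely. This fits the associated work on high-throughput purification by protease elution.
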