Addgene plasmid #234199: pAIP4_3HNX
Purpose: Heterologous protein expression of cyanovirin-N homolog (CV-N homolog) in Escherichia coli
Depositing lab: Christopher Bahl. Depositing organization: AI Proteins. Publication: Facile, high-throughput protein purification enabled by high-efficiency protease elution. Cárcamo Noriega EN, Truebridge IS, Teets FD 3rd, Bowman JW 3rd, Rodriguez N, Howard TA, Bahl CD. Protein Sci. 2026 Sep;35(9):e70746. doi: 10.1002/pro.70746. PubMed 42555168.
Backbone
  Vector backbone: pET29b
  Backbone size w/o insert (bp): 5679
  Vector type: Bacterial Expression
Growth in bacteria
  Bacterial resistance: Kanamycin, 50 μg/mL
  Growth temperature: 37°C
  Growth strain: DH10B
  Copy number: High Copy
Gene/Insert
  Gene/Insert name: 3HNX (alt names: CVNH_TUBBO; Cyanovirin-N homolog (CV-N homolog))
  Species: Tuber borchii
  Insert size (bp): 315
  Promoter: T7
  Tag / fusion protein: 10x HisTag-Smt3 (N terminal on backbone)
  Cloning method: Golden Gate
  Sequencing primers: 5′ T7-promoter; 3′ T7-Term
Resource information
  A portion of this plasmid was derived from a plasmid made by: Synthetic DNA
Terms and licenses: Academic/Nonprofit Terms; Industry Terms
Depositor comments: 5' cloning site: BsaI (destroyed), 3' cloning site: BsaI (destroyed)
How to cite: pAIP4_3HNX was a gift from Christopher Bahl (Addgene plasmid # 234199 ; http://n2t.net/addgene:234199 ; RRID:Addgene_234199)
